Addgene plasmid #250511: pTE5603
Purpose: Cell-free membrane insertion reporter; proteorhodopsin (UniProt ID: Q9F7P4; C-terminal transmembrane domain deleted); C-terminal pep104 tag
Depositing lab: Tobias Erb. Depositing organization: Max Planck Institute for Terrestrial Microbiology. Publication: Functional Mapping and Engineering of the Sec Translocon Unlocked by a Cell-Free System. Meier M, Scholz SA, von Bank L, Levandoski JE, Lückhof M, Schaaf M, Si S, Lieberwirth I, Jung AL, Landfester K, Driessen AJM, Erb TJ. bioRxiv 2025.12.09.688994 10.64898/2025.12.09.688994.
Backbone
  Vector backbone: pET
  Vector type: Bacterial Expression
Growth in bacteria
  Bacterial resistance: Kanamycin, 50 μg/mL
  Growth temperature: 37°C
  Growth strain: DH5alpha
  Copy number: High Copy
Gene/Insert
  Gene/Insert name: T7-PR(-1tm)-pep104
  Species: Gamma-proteobacterium EBAC31A08
  Promoter: T7
  Tag / fusion protein: pep104 (C terminal on insert)
  Cloning method: Gibson Cloning
  Sequencing primers: 5′ ATGCGTCCGGCGTAG; 3′ TGCTAGTTATTGCTCAGCGG
Terms and licenses: Academic/Nonprofit Terms; Industry Terms: Not Available to Industry
Depositor comments: Please visit https://doi.org/10.64898/2025.12.09.688994 for bioRxiv preprint.
How to cite: pTE5603 was a gift from Tobias Erb (Addgene plasmid # 250511 ; http://n2t.net/addgene:250511 ; RRID:Addgene_250511)
