[The description below was written by a language model from this plasmid's Addgene catalogue record and pLannotate feature annotations shown in this document.]
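Description:
pTE5603 is a pET-family bacterial expression plasmid of about 4.6 kb, built by Gibson cloning to serve as a template for a cell-free membrane insertion reporter. It is propagated in standard E. coli cloning strains under kanamycin selection, conferred by an aph(3')-Ia aminoglycoside phosphotransferase gene. Replication relies on a ColE1/pMB1-type origin. The catalogue lists the plasmid as high copy, although the feature table also shows the pBR322-derived bom site and an intact rop gene, which normally moderates copy number. An f1 phage origin is present as well, and short non-functional remnants of the tetracycline resistance gene and an AmpR promoter fragment are backbone leftovers. No lacI gene or lac operator is annotated.

The payload is a T7 promoter–driven open reading frame encoding proteorhodopsin from Gamma-proteobacterium EBAC31A08, a light-driven proton pump with multiple transmembrane helices. Here the C-terminal transmembrane domain has been deleted, consistent with the annotation detecting only a fragment of the protein. The truncated protein carries a C-terminal pep104 tag, and the cassette ends at a T7 terminator. The tag is not annotated as such in the feature table. It presumably lies in the unannotated stretch between the proteorhodopsin match and the terminator, where the software also reports a short match to a T7 gene 10B-derived solubility tag that is most likely vector sequence upstream of the terminator rather than a designed element.

According to the record, the construct is used in cell-free expression reactions driven by T7 RNA polymerase to report on membrane protein insertion, in work on functional mapping and engineering of the Sec translocon. Removing the last helix would be expected to change which side of the membrane the tagged C-terminus ends up on, but the record does not describe the readout mechanism.
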