Features (pLannotate 1.2.2; 13 found; start..end, strand, type, name):
     17..605     +  rep_origin     ori: high-copy-number ColE1/pMB1/pBR322/pUC origin of replication
    791..930     -  misc_feature   bom: basis of mobility region from pBR322
   1032..1223    -  CDS            rop: Rop protein, which maintains plasmids at low copy number; rop
   1240..1620    +  CDS            YPB1_ECOLX: Protein predicted: Swiss-Prot protein existence level 4. From Escherichia coli.
   1692..1959    -  CDS            TcR (fragment): tetracycline efflux protein; tet; confers resistance to tetracycline
   1958..2153    -  CDS            TcR (fragment): tetracycline efflux protein; tet; confers resistance to tetracycline
   2165..2182    +  promoter       T7 promoter (fragment): promoter for bacteriophage T7 RNA polymerase
   2222..2866    +  CDS            PRRG_PRB01 (fragment): Experimental evidence at protein level: Swiss-Prot protein existence level 1. Light-driven proton pump that generates photothrophic energy. From Gamma-proteobacterium EBAC31A08.
   2980..3029    +  CDS            SET1 (fragment): solubility-enhancement tag derived from T7 phage gene 10B
   3037..3084    +  terminator     T7 terminator: transcription terminator for bacteriophage T7 RNA polymerase
   3121..3549    +  rep_origin     f1 ori (sequence partly withheld): f1 bacteriophage origin of replication; arrow indicates direction of (+) strand synthesis
   3602..3659    +  promoter       AmpR promoter (fragment): bla
   3668..4483    -  CDS            KanR: aminoglycoside phosphotransferase; aph(3')-Ia; confers resistance to kanamycin in bacteria or G418 (Geneticin®) in eukaryotes
>Addgene plasmid #250511 | pTE5603 | addgene full sequence | sequence record 499122 | Addgene NGS Result
AGATCAAAGGATCTTCTTGAGATCCTTTTTTTCTGCGCGTAATCTGCTGCTTGCAAACAAAAAAACCACC
GCTACCAGCGGTGGTTTGTTTGCCGGATCAAGAGCTACCAACTCTTTTTCCGAAGGTAACTGGCTTCAGC
AGAGCGCAGATACCAAATACTGTCCTTCTAGTGTAGCCGTAGTTAGGCCACCACTTCAAGAACTCTGTAG
CACCGCCTACATACCTCGCTCTGCTAATCCTGTTACCAGTGGCTGCTGCCAGTGGCGATAAGTCGTGTCT
TACCGGGTTGGACTCAAGACGATAGTTACCGGATAAGGCGCAGCGGTCGGGCTGAACGGGGGGTTCGTGC
ACACAGCCCAGCTTGGAGCGAACGACCTACACCGAACTGAGATACCTACAGCGTGAGCTATGAGAAAGCG
CCACGCTTCCCGAAGGGAGAAAGGCGGACAGGTATCCGGTAAGCGGCAGGGTCGGAACAGGAGAGCGCAC
GAGGGAGCTTCCAGGGGGAAACGCCTGGTATCTTTATAGTCCTGTCGGGTTTCGCCACCTCTGACTTGAG
CGTCGATTTTTGTGATGCTCGTCAGGGGGGCGGAGCCTATGGAAAAACGCCAGCAACGCGGCCTTTTTAC
GGTTCCTGGCCTTTTGCTGGCCTTTTGCTCACATGTTCTTTCCTGCGTTATCCCCTGATTCTGTGGATAA
CCGTATTACCGCCTTTGAGTGAGCTGATACCGCTCGCCGCAGCCGAACGACCGAGCGCAGCGAGTCAGTG
AGCGAGGAAGCGGAAGAGCGCCTGATGCGGTATTTTCTCCTTACGCATCTGTGCGGTATTTCACACCGCA
ATGGTGCACTCTCAGTACAATCTGCTCTGATGCCGCATAGTTAAGCCAGTATACACTCCGCTATCGCTAC
GTGACTGGGTCATGGCTGCGCCCCGACACCCGCCAACACCCGCTGACGCGCCCTGACGGGCTTGTCTGCT
CCCGGCATCCGCTTACAGACAAGCTGTGACCGTCTCCGGGAGCTGCATGTGTCAGAGGTTTTCACCGTCA
TCACCGAAACGCGCGAGGCAGCTGCGGTAAAGCTCATCAGCGTGGTCGTGAAGCGATTCACAGATGTCTG
CCTGTTCATCCGCGTCCAGCTCGTTGAGTTTCTCCAGAAGCGTTAATGTCTGGCTTCTGATAAAGCGGGC
CATGTTAAGGGCGGTTTTTTCCTGTTTGGTCACTAATGCCTCCGTGTAAGGGGGATTTCTGTTCATGGGG
GTAATGATACCGATGAAACGAGAGAGGATGCTCACGATACGGGTTACTGATGATGAACATGCCCGGTTAC
TGGAACGTTGTGAGGGTAAACAACTGGCGGTATGGATGCGGCGGGACCAGAGAAAAATCACTCAGGGTCA
ATGCCAGCGCTTCGTTAATACAGATGTAGGTGTTCCACAGGGTAGCCAGCAGCATCCTGCGATGCAGATC
CGGAACATAATGGTGCAGGGCGCTGACTTCCGCGTTTCCAGACTTTACGAAACACGGAAACCGAAGACCA
TTCATGTTGTTGCTCAGGTCGCAGACGTTTTGCAGCAGCAGTCGCTTCACGTTCGCTCGCGTATCGGTGA
TTCATTCTGCTAACCAGTAAGGCAACCCCGCCAGCCTAGCCGGGTCCTCAACGACAGGAGCACGATCATG
CGCACCCGTGGGGCCGCCATGCCGGCGATAATGGCCTGCTTCTCGCCGAAACGTTTGGTGGCGGGACCAG
TGACGAAGGCTTGAGCGAGGGCGTGCAAGATTCCGAATACCGCAAGCGACAGGCCGATCATCGTCGCGCT
CCAGCGAAAGCGGTCCTCGCCGAAAATGACCCAGAGCGCTGCCGGCACCTGTCCTACGAGTTGCATGATA
AAGAAGACAGTCATAAGTGCGGCGACGATAGTCATGCCCCGCGCCCACCGGAAGGAGCTGACTGGGTTGG
TGCATGCAAGGAGATGGCGCCCAACAGTCCCCCGGCCACGGGGCCTGCCACCATACCCACGCCGAAACAA
GCGCTCATGAGCCCGAAGTGGCGAGCCCGATCTTCCCCATCGGTGATGTCGGCGATATAGGCGCCAGCAA
CCGCACCTGTGGCGCCGGTGATGCCGGCCACGATGCGTCCGGCGTAGAGGATCGAGATCTCGGGTAATAC
GACTCACTATAGATACTCGCTAGGGCGAATACTATTATAAGGAGGACTTTTATGAAATTATTACTGATAT
TAGGTAGTGTTATTGCACTTCCTACATTTGCTGCAGGTGGTGGTGACCTTGATGCTAGTGATTACACTGG
TGTTTCTTTTTGGTTAGTTACTGCTGCTTTATTAGCATCTACTGTATTTTTCTTTGTTGAAAGAGATAGA
GTTTCTGCAAAATGGAAAACATCATTAACTGTATCTGGTCTTGTTACTGGTATTGCTTTCTGGCATTACA
TGTACATGAGAGGGGTATGGATTGAAACTGGTGATTCGCCAACTGTATTTAGATACATTGATTGGTTACT
AACAGTTCCTCTATTAATATGTGAATTCTACTTAATTCTTGCTGCTGCAACTAATGTTGCTGGATCATTA
TTTAAGAAATTACTAGTTGGTTCTCTTGTTATGCTTGTGTTTGGTTACATGGGTGAAGCAGGAATCATGG
CTGCATGGCCTGCATTCATTATTGGGTGTTTAGCTTGGGTATACATGATTTATGAATTATGGGCTGGAGA
AGGAAAATCTGCATGTAATACTGCAAGTCCTGCTGTGCAATCAGCTTACAACACAATGATGTATATTATC
ATCTTTGGTTGGGCGATTTATCCTGTAGGTTATTTCACAGGTTACCTGATGGGTGACGGAGGCTCCGGCG
TGGAAGGCTACCGCCTGTTTGAAAAAATTAGCTAACCTCGGTACCAAATTCCAGAAAAGAGGCCTCCCGA
AAGGGGGGCCTTTTTTCGTTTTGGTCCCACTGAGATCCGGCTGCTAACAAAGCCCGAAAGGAAGCTGAGT
TGGCTGCTGCCACCGCTGAGCAATAACTAGCATAACCCCTTGGGGCCTCTAAACGGGTCTTGAGGGGTTT
TTTGCTGAAAGGAGGAACTATATCCGGATTGGCGAATGGG
[124 nt withheld, positions 3121-3244]
C
[91 nt withheld, positions 3246-3336]
A
[49 nt withheld, positions 3338-3386]
CCTTTGACGTTGGAGTCCACGTTCTTT
[37 nt withheld, positions 3414-3450]
ACCCTATCTCGGTCTATTCTTTTGATTTATAAGGGATTTTGCCGATTTCGGCCTATTGGTTAAAAAATGA
GCTGATTTAACAAAAATTTAACGCGAATTTTAACAAAATATTAACGCTTACAATTTAGGTGGCACTTTTC
GGGGAAATGTGCGCGGAACCCCTATTTGTTTATTTTTCTAAATACATTCAAATATGTATCCGCTCATGAA
TTAATTCTTAGAAAAACTCATCGAGCATCAAATGAAACTGCAATTTATTCATATCAGGATTATCAATACC
ATATTTTTGAAAAAGCCGTTTCTGTAATGAAGGAGAAAACTCACCGAGGCAGTTCCATAGGATGGCAAGA
TCCTGGTATCGGTCTGCGATTCCGACTCGTCCAACATCAATACAACCTATTAATTTCCCCTCGTCAAAAA
TAAGGTTATCAAGTGAGAAATCACCATGAGTGACGACTGAATCCGGTGAGAATGGCAAAAGTTTATGCAT
TTCTTTCCAGACTTGTTCAACAGGCCAGCCATTACGCTCGTCATCAAAATCACTCGCATCAACCAAACCG
TTATTCATTCGTGATTGCGCCTGAGCGAGACGAAATACGCGATCGCTGTTAAAAGGACAATTACAAACAG
GAATCGAATGCAACCGGCGCAGGAACACTGCCAGCGCATCAACAATATTTTCACCTGAATCAGGATATTC
TTCTAATACCTGGAATGCTGTTTTCCCGGGGATCGCAGTGGTGAGTAACCATGCATCATCAGGAGTACGG
ATAAAATGCTTGATGGTCGGAAGAGGCATAAATTCCGTCAGCCAGTTTAGTCTGACCATCTCATCTGTAA
CATCATTGGCAACGCTACCTTTGCCATGTTTCAGAAACAACTCTGGCGCATCGGGCTTCCCATACAATCG
ATAGATTGTCGCACCTGATTGCCCGACATTATCGCGAGCCCATTTATACCCATATAAATCAGCATCCATG
TTGGAATTTAATCGCGGCCTAGAGCAAGACGTTTCCCGTTGAATATGGCTCATAACACCCCTTGTATTAC
TGTTTATGTAAGCAGACAGTTTTATTGTTCATGACCAAAATCCCTTAACGTGAGTTTTCGTTCCACTGAG
CGTCAGACCCCGTAGAAA
